>Addgene plasmid #130837 | MLKP2del4 | addgene full sequence | sequence record 255271 | Addgene NGS Result
TGAGACTTTTCAACAAAGGGTAATATCGGGAAACCTCCTCGGATTCCATTGCCCAGCTATCTGTCACTTC
ATCAAAAGGACAGTAGAAAAGGAAGGTGGCACCTACAAATGCCATCATTGCGATAAAGGAAAGGCTATCG
TTCAAGATGCCCCTGCCGACAGTGGTCCCAAAGATGGACCCCCACCCACGAGGAGCATCGTGGAAAAAGA
AGACGTTCCAACCACGTCTTCAAAGCAAGTGGATTGATGTGATATCTCCACTGACGTAAGGGATGACGCA
CAATCCCACTATCCTTCGCAAGACCCTTCCTCTATATAAGGAAGTTCATTTCATTTGGAGAGGACTCCGG
TATTTTTACAACAATTACCACAACAAAACAAACAACAAACAACATTACAATTTACTATTCTAGTCGACCT
GCAGGCGGCCGCACTAGTGATATCACAAGTTTGTACAAAAAAGCAGGCTTAATGGTCTCCAAGGGGGAGG
AGCTGTTCACCGGCGTGGTCCCGATCCTGGTGGAGCTGGACGGGGATGTCAACGGCCACAAGTTCTCAGT
GTCCGGCGAGGGGGAGGGCGACGCGACATACGGGAAGCTCACTCTGAAGTTCATTTGCACGACCGGCAAG
CTCCCGGTTCCCTGGCCAACCCTGGTGACAACTCTCACGTACGGCGTCCAGTGCTTCTCCCGCTACCCGG
ACCACATGAAGCAGCATGATTTCTTCAAGAGCGCCATGCCAGAGGGCTACGTGCAGGAGCGCACCATCTT
CTTCAAGGACGATGGCAACTACAAGACCAGGGCGGAGGTGAAGTTCGAGGGGGACACGCTGGTCAACCGG
ATCGAGCTGAAGGGCATTGACTTCAAGGAGGATGGGAATATTCTGGGCCACAAGCTGGAGTACAACTACA
ATTCGCATAACGTTTACATCATGGCTGACAAGCAGAAGAACGGCATTAAGGTCAATTTCAAGATCCGCCA
CAATATTGAGGACGGCTCCGTCCAGCTGGCCGATCATTACCAGCAGAACACACCGATCGGGGACGGCCCT
GTCCTCCTGCCCGATAATCACTACCTGTCTACTCAGTCAGCCCTCTCCAAGGACCCGAACGAGAAGAGGG
ATCATATGGTTCTCCTGGAGTTCGTGACGGCGGCCGGGATCACCCTGGGCATGGACGAGCTGTACAAGGG
GGCCGGCGATTACAAGGACGATGACGATAAGGCGTACCCCTACGACGTCCCAGATTACGCGGGGGCTGGC
ATGCTCATGCACTACGACGTGGATAGGTCGGAGGACAGGCAGTCCGAGGAGGTCCAGTCTGCGTACCGCA
GGGACAGCGATATCGGCGAGGAGATGATCATTTCCAGCGAGGAGCAGAACGACGAGAATGAGTGGTCGTG
GGTGAACCAGGACAGGGATGGTGGCCCACTGGCTGAGTCTGTTTCGTCTCTCCACATGACCCAGCAGGTG
CTGGAGAATGAGATCCAGAAGCTCTCGGAGCTGGGGAAGGAGCTGGAGGCCGAGGAGAGCACGTCGGGCA
ACAAGGACCAGGATGTCATTGTTCTGCCATACGCTGAGGTGGACATGCTCAAGCTGAATGAGAAGATGGA
GCACCTGGAGCAGAAGGTGAAGGAGGTCTCTAACACAATCAGGGAGAAGGACCTCCGGCTGTCAAAGCTC
CAGATCCTGATTGGCACAGCGGACAGGGCCACTGTGGAGGAGGCTGCTGCGAGCATTGATCAGCTGGAGA
CCGAGTTCGAGCACCATCTGCAGGAGATCCTGGAGGCTGAGATTCAGTACCTCGTCATGATGAAGGCCCG
CCAGAATTGGCAGGTTAGGGCGGAGGACCAGATGGCTCTGGAGGAGCACAGGGCCTCAGCTGCGGGCGAT
AACACACGGATGCTCCTGAAGCTCCGCGAGACTGAGAGCAAGATCGTTATGCTCAAGGAGCAGGTGGACA
AGCTGGAGGTTAGGGAGAAGGATCTCTACCGGACCACGGAGGTGCTGAAGATGCAGTCACGCACCTTCAA
GGTCTCCCTCTTCGGCCTGGTTCAGCTCATCATGATGTGCCTCAGCCTGAAGATGTTCTTCGCTCAGGTG
TCGGCCCCTTTCGACGAGTGAAACCCAGCTTTCTTGTACAAAGTGGTGATATCCCGCGGCCATGCTAGAG
TCCGCAAAAATCACCAGTCTCTCTCTACAAATCTATCTCTCTCTATTTTTCTCCAGAATAATGTGTGAGT
AGTTCCCAGATAAGGGAATTAGGGTTCTTATAGGGTTTCGCTCATGTGTTGAGCATATAAGAAACCCTTA
GTATGTATTTGTATTTGTAAAATACTTCTATCAATAAAATTTCTAATTCCTAAAACCAAAATCCAGTGAC
CTGCAGGCATGCGACGTCGGGCCCTCTAGAGGATCCCCGGGTACCGCGAATTATCGATCATGAGCGGAGA
ATTAAGGGAGTCACGTTATGACCCCCGCCGATGACGCGGGACAAGCCGTTTTACGTTTGGAACTGACAGA
ACCGCAACGTTGAAGGAGCCACTGAGCCGCGGGTTTCTGGAGTTTAATGAGCTAAGCACATACGTCAGAA
ACCATTATTGCGCGTTCAAAAGTCGCCTAAGGTCACTATCAGCTAGCAAATATTTCTTGTCAAAAATGCT
CCACTGACGTTCCATAAATTCCCCTCGGTATCCAATTAGAGTCTCATATTCACTCTCAACTCGAATCCCC
CCTATGAAAAAGCCTGAACTCACCGCGACGTCTGTCGAGAAGTTTCTGATCGAAAAGTTCGACAGCGTCT
CCGACCTGATGCAGCTCTCGGAGGGCGAAGAATCTCGTGCTTTCAGCTTCGATGTAGGAGGGCGTGGATA
TGTCCTGCGGGTAAATAGCTGCGCCGATGGTTTCTACAAAGATCGTTATGTTTATCGGCACTTTGCATCG
GCCGCGCTCCCGATTCCGGAAGTGCTTGACATTGGGGAGTTCAGCGAGAGCCTGACCTATTGCATCTCCC
GCCGTGCACAGGGTGTCACGTTGCAAGACCTGCCTGAAACCGAACTGCCCGCTGTTCTTCAGCCGGTCGC
GGAGGCTATGGATGCTATCGCTGCGGCCGATCTTAGCCAGACGAGCGGGTTCGGCCCATTCGGACCGCAA
GGAATCGGTCAATACACTACATGGCGTGATTTCATATGCGCGATTGCTGATCCCCATGTGTATCACTGGC
AAACTGTGATGGACGACACCGTCAGTGCGTCCGTCGCGCAGGCTCTCGATGAGCTGATGCTTTGGGCCGA
GGACTGCCCCGAAGTCCGGCACCTCGTGCACGCGGATTTCGGCTCCAACAATGTCCTGACGGACAATGGC
CGCATAACAGCGGTCATTGACTGGAGCGAGGCGATGTTCGGGGATTCCCAATACGAGGTCGCCAACATCT
TCTTCTGGAGGCCGTGGTTGGCTTGTATGGAGCAGCAGACGCGCTACTTCGAGCGGAGGCATCCGGAGCT
TGCAGGATCGCCAAGGCTCCGGGCGTATATGCTCCGCATTGGTCTTGACCAACTCTATCAGAGCTTGGTT
GACGGCAATTTCGATGATGCAGCTTGGGCGCAGGGTCGATGCGACGCAATCGTCCGATCCGGAGCCGGGA
CTGTCGGGCGTACACAAATCGCCCGCAGAAGCGCGGCCGTCTGGACCGATGGCTGTGTAGAAGTACTCGC
CGATAGTGGAAACCGACGCCCCAGCACTCGTCCGAGGGCAAAGGAATAGAGTAGATGCCGACCGAACAAG
AGCTGATTTCGAGAACGCCTCAGCCAGCAACTCGCGCGAGCCTAGCAAGGCAAATGCGAGAGAACGGCCT
TACGCTTGGTGGCACAGTTCTCGTCCACAGTTCGCTAAGCTCGCTCGGCTGGGTCGCGGGAGGGCCGGTC
GCAGTGATTCAGGAATTAATTCCCTAGAGTCAAGCAGATCGTTCAAACATTTGGCAATAAAGTTTCTTAA
GATTGAATCCTGTTGCCGGTCTTGCGATGATTATCATATAATTTCTGTTGAATTACGTTAAGCATGTAAT
AATTAACATGTAATGCATGACGTTATTTATGAGATGGGTTTTTATGATTAGAGTCCCGCAATTATACATT
TAATACGCGATAGAAAACAAAATATAGCGCGCAAACTAGGATAAATTATCGCGCGCGGTGTCATCTATGT
TACTAGATCGACCGGCATGCAAGCTGATAATTCAATTCGGCGTTAATTCAGTACATTAAAAACGTCCGCA
ATGTGTTATTAAGTTGTCTAAGCGTCAATTTGTTTACACCACAATATATCCTGCCACCAGCCAGCCAACA
GCTCCCCGACCGGCAGCTCGGCACAAAATCACCACTCGATACAGGCAGCCCATCAGTCCGGGACGGCGTC
AGCGGGAGAGCCGTTGTAAGGCGGCAGACTTTGCTCATGTTACCGATGCTATTCGGAAGAACGGCAACTA
AGCTGCCGGGTTTGAAACACGGATGATCTCGCGGAGGGTAGCATGTTGATTGTAACGATGACAGAGCGTT
GCTGCCTGTGATCAATTCGGGCACGAACCCAGTGGACATAAGCCTGTTCGGTTCGTAAGCTGTAATGCAA
GTAGCGTATGCGCTCACGCAACTGGTCCAGAACCTTGACCGAACGCAGCGGTGGTAACGGCGCAGTGGCG
GTTTTCATGGCTTGTTATGACTGTTTTTTTGGGGTACAGTCTATGCCTCGGGCATCCAAGCAGCAAGCGC
GTTACGCCGTGGGTCGATGTTTGATGTTATGGAGCAGCAACGATGTTACGCAGCAGGGCAGTCGCCCTAA
AACAAAGTTAAACATCATGGGGGAAGCGGTGATCGCCGAAGTATCGACTCAACTATCAGAGGTAGTTGGC
GTCATCGAGCGCCATCTCGAACCGACGTTGCTGGCCGTACATTTGTACGGCTCCGCAGTGGATGGCGGCC
TGAAGCCACACAGTGATATTGATTTGCTGGTTACGGTGACCGTAAGGCTTGATGAAACAACGCGGCGAGC
TTTGATCAACGACCTTTTGGAAACTTCGGCTTCCCCTGGAGAGAGCGAGATTCTCCGCGCTGTAGAAGTC
ACCATTGTTGTGCACGACGACATCATTCCGTGGCGTTATCCAGCTAAGCGCGAACTGCAATTTGGAGAAT
GGCAGCGCAATGACATTCTTGCAGGTATCTTCGAGCCAGCCACGATCGACATTGATCTGGCTATCTTGCT
GACAAAAGCAAGAGAACATAGCGTTGCCTTGGTAGGTCCAGCGGCGGAGGAACTCTTTGATCCGGTTCCT
GAACAGGATCTATTTGAGGCGCTAAATGAAACCTTAACGCTATGGAACTCGCCGCCCGACTGGGCTGGCG
ATGAGCGAAATGTAGTGCTTACGTTGTCCCGCATTTGGTACAGCGCAGTAACCGGCAAAATCGCGCCGAA
GGATGTCGCTGCCGACTGGGCAATGGAGCGCCTGCCGGCCCAGTATCAGCCCGTCATACTTGAAGCTAGA
CAGGCTTATCTTGGACAAGAAGAAGATCGCTTGGCCTCGCGCGCAGATCAGTTGGAAGAATTTGTCCACT
ACGTGAAAGGCGAGATCACCAAGGTAGTCGGCAAATAATGTCTAGCTAGAAATTCGTTCAAGCCGACGCC
GCTTCGCGGCGCGGCTTAACTCAAGCGTTAGATGCACTAAGCACATAATTGCTCACAGCCAAACTATCAG
GTCAAGTCTGCTTTTATTATTTTTAAGCGTGCATAATAAGCCCTACACAAATTGGGAGATATATCATGCA
TGACCAAAATCCCTTAACGTGAGTTTTCGTTCCACTGAGCGTCAGACCCCGTAGAAAAGATCAAAGGATC
TTCTTGAGATCCTTTTTTTCTGCGCGTAATCTGCTGCTTGCAAACAAAAAAACCACCGCTACCAGCGGTG
GTTTGTTTGCCGGATCAAGAGCTACCAACTCTTTTTCCGAAGGTAACTGGCTTCAGCAGAGCGCAGATAC
CAAATACTGTCCTTCTAGTGTAGCCGTAGTTAGGCCACCACTTCAAGAACTCTGTAGCACCGCCTACATA
CCTCGCTCTGCTAATCCTGTTACCAGTGGCTGCTGCCAGTGGCGATAAGTCGTGTCTTACCGGGTTGGAC
TCAAGACGATAGTTACCGGATAAGGCGCAGCGGTCGGGCTGAACGGGGGGTTCGTGCACACAGCCCAGCT
TGGAGCGAACGACCTACACCGAACTGAGATACCTACAGCGTGAGCTATGAGAAAGCGCCACGCTTCCCGA
AGGGAGAAAGGCGGACAGGTATCCGGTAAGCGGCAGGGTCGGAACAGGAGAGCGCACGAGGGAGCTTCCA
GGGGGAAACGCCTGGTATCTTTATAGTCCTGTCGGGTTTCGCCACCTCTGACTTGAGCGTCGATTTTTGT
GATGCTCGTCAGGGGGGCGGAGCCTATGGAAAAACGCCAGCAACGCGGCCTTTTTACGGTTCCTGGCCTT
TTGCTGGCCTTTTGCTCACATGTTCTTTCCTGCGTTATCCCCTGATTCTGTGGATAACCGTATTACCGCC
TTTGAGTGAGCTGATACCGCTCGCCGCAGCCGAACGACCGAGCGCAGCGAGTCAGTGAGCGAGGAAGCGG
AAGAGCGCCTGATGCGGTATTTTCTCCTTACGCATCTGTGCGGTATTTCACACCGCATATGGTGCACTCT
CAGTACAATCTGCTCTGATGCCGCATAGTTAAGCCAGTATACACTCCGCTATCGCTACGTGACTGGGTCA
TGGCTGCGCCCCGACACCCGCCAACACCCGCTGACGCGCCCTGACGGGCTTGTCTGCTCCCGGCATCCGC
TTACAGACAAGCTGTGACCGTCTCCGGGAGCTGCATGTGTCAGAGGTTTTCACCGTCATCACCGAAACGC
GCGAGGCAGGGTGCCTTGATGTGGGCGCCGGCGGTCGAGTGGCGACGGCGCGGCTTGTCCGCGCCCTGGT
AGATTGCCTGGCCGTAGGCCAGCCATTTTTGAGCGGCCAGCGGCCGCGATAGGCCGACGCGAAGCGGCGG
GGCGTAGGGAGCGCAGCGACCGAAGGGTAGGCGCTTTTTGCAGCTCTTCGGCTGTGCGCTGGCCAGACAG
TTATGCACAGGCCAGGCGGGTTTTAAGAGTTTTAATAAGTTTTAAAGAGTTTTAGGCGGAAAAATCGCCT
TTTTTCTCTTTTATATCAGTCACTTACATGTGTGACCGGTTCCCAATGTACGGCTTTGGGTTCCCAATGT
ACGGGTTCCGGTTCCCAATGTACGGCTTTGGGTTCCCAATGTACGTGCTATCCACAGGAAAGAGACCTTT
TCGACCTTTTTCCCCTGCTAGGGCAATTTGCCCTAGCATCTGCTCCGTACATTAGGAACCGGCGGATGCT
TCGCCCTCGATCAGGTTGCGGTAGCGCATGACTAGGATCGGGCCAGCCTGCCCCGCCTCCTCCTTCAAAT
CGTACTCCGGCAGGTCATTTGACCCGATCAGCTTGCGCACGGTGAAACAGAACTTCTTGAACTCTCCGGC
GCTGCCACTGCGTTCGTAGATCGTCTTGAACAACCATCTGGCTTCTGCCTTGCCTGCGGCGCGGCGTGCC
AGGCGGTAGAGAAAACGGCCGATGCCGGGATCGATCAAAAAGTAATCGGGGTGAACCGTCAGCACGTCCG
GGTTCTTGCCTTCTGTGATCTCGCGGTACATCCAATCAGCTAGCTCGATCTCGATGTACTCCGGCCGCCC
GGTTTCGCTCTTTACGATCTTGTAGCGGCTAATCAAGGCTTCACCCTCGGATACCGTCACCAGGCGGCCG
TTCTTGGCCTTCTTCGTACGCTGCATGGCAACGTGCGTGGTGTTTAACCGAATGCAGGTTTCTACCAGGT
CGTCTTTCTGCTTTCCGCCATCGGCTCGCCGGCAGAACTTGAGTACGTCCGCAACGTGTGGACGGAACAC
GCGGCCGGGCTTGTCTCCCTTCCCTTCCCGGTATCGGTTCATGGATTCGGTTAGATGGGAAACCGCCATC
AGTACCAGGTCGTAATCCCACACACTGGCCATGCCGGCCGGCCCTGCGGAAACCTCTACGTGCCCGTCTG
GAAGCTCGTAGCGGATCACCTCGCCAGCTCGTCGGTCACGCTTCGACAGACGGAAAACGGCCACGTCCAT
GATGCTGCGACTATCGCGGGTGCCCACGTCATAGAGCATCGGAACGAAAAAATCTGGTTGCTCGTCGCCC
TTGGGCGGCTTCCTAATCGACGGCGCACCGGCTGCCGGCGGTTGCCGGGATTCTTTGCGGATTCGATCAG
CGGCCGCTTGCCACGATTCACCGGGGCGTGCTTCTGCCTCGATGCGTTGCCGCTGGGCGGCCTGCGCGGC
CTTCAACTTCTCCACCAGGTCATCACCCAGCGCCGCGCCGATTTGTACCGGGCCGGATGGTTTGCGACCG
CTCACGCCGATTCCTCGGGCTTGGGGGTTCCAGTGCCATTGCAGGGCCGGCAGACAACCCAGCCGCTTAC
GCCTGGCCAACCGCCCGTTCCTCCACACATGGGGCATTCCACGGCGTCGGTGCCTGGTTGTTCTTGATTT
TCCATGCCGCCTCCTTTAGCCGCTAAAATTCATCTACTCATTTATTCATTTGCTCATTTACTCTGGTAGC
TGCGCGATGTATTCAGATAGCAGCTCGGTAATGGTCTTGCCTTGGCGTACCGCGTACATCTTCAGCTTGG
TGTGATCCTCCGCCGGCAACTGAAAGTTGACCCGCTTCATGGCTGGCGTGTCTGCCAGGCTGGCCAACGT
TGCAGCCTTGCTGCTGCGTGCGCTCGGACGGCCGGCACTTAGCGTGTTTGTGCTTTTGCTCATTTTCTCT
TTACCTCATTAACTCAAATGAGTTTTGATTTAATTTCAGCGGCCAGCGCCTGGACCTCGCGGGCAGCGTC
GCCCTCGGGTTCTGATTCAAGAACGGTTGTGCCGGCGGCGGCAGTGCCTGGGTAGCTCACGCGCTGCGTG
ATACGGGACTCAAGAATGGGCAGCTCGTACCCGGCCAGCGCCTCGGCAACCTCACCGCCGATGCGCGTGC
CTTTGATCGCCCGCGACACGACAAAGGCCGCTTGTAGCCTTCCATCCGTGACCTCAATGCGCTGCTTAAC
CAGCTCCACCAGGTCGGCGGTGGCCCATATGTCGTAAGGGCTTGGCTGCACCGGAATCAGCACGAAGTCG
GCTGCCTTGATCGCGGACACAGCCAAGTCCGCCGCCTGGGGCGCTCCGTCGATCACTACGAAGTCGCGCC
GGCCGATGGCCTTCACGTCGCGGTCAATCGTCGGGCGGTCGATGCCGACAACGGTTAGCGGTTGATCTTC
CCGCACGGCCGCCCAATCGCGGGCACTGCCCTGGGGATCGGAATCGACTAACAGAACATCGGCCCCGGCG
AGTTGCAGGGCGCGGGCTAGATGGGTTGCGATGGTCGTCTTGCCTGACCCGCCTTTCTGGTTAAGTACAG
CGATAACCTTCATGCGTTCCCCTTGCGTATTTGTTTATTTACTCATCGCATCATATACGCAGCGACCGCA
TGACGCAAGCTGTTTTACTCAAATACACATCACCTTTTTAGACGGCGGCGCTCGGTTTCTTCAGCGGCCA
AGCTGGCCGGCCAGGCCGCCAGCTTGGCATCAGACAAACCGGCCAGGATTTCATGCAGCCGCACGGTTGA
GACGTGCGCGGGCGGCTCGAACACGTACCCGGCCGCGATCATCTCCGCCTCGATCTCTTCGGTAATGAAA
AACGGTTCGTCCTGGCCGTCCTGGTGCGGTTTCATGCTTGTTCCTCTTGGCGTTCATTCTCGGCGGCCGC
CAGGGCGTCGGCCTCGGTCAATGCGTCCTCACGGAAGGCACCGCGCCGCCTGGCCTCGGTGGGCGTCACT
TCCTCGCTGCGCTCAAGTGCGCGGTACAGGGTCGAGCGATGCACGCCAAGCAGTGCAGCCGCCTCTTTCA
CGGTGCGGCCTTCCTGGTCGATCAGCTCGCGGGCGTGCGCGATCTGTGCCGGGGTGAGGGTAGGGCGGGG
GCCAAACTTCACGCCTCGGGCCTTGGCGGCCTCGCGCCCGCTCCGGGTGCGGTCGATGATTAGGGAACGC
TCGAACTCGGCAATGCCGGCGAACACGGTCAACACCATGCGGCCGGCCGGCGTGGTGGTGTCGGCCCACG
GCTCTGCCAGGCTACGCAGGCCCGCGCCGGCCTCCTGGATGCGCTCGGCAATGTCCAGTAGGTCGCGGGT
GCTGCGGGCCAGGCGGTCTAGCCTGGTCACTGTCACAACGTCGCCAGGGCGTAGGTGGTCAAGCATCCTG
GCCAGCTCCGGGCGGTCGCGCCTGGTGCCGGTGATCTTCTCGGAAAACAGCTTGGTGCAGCCGGCCGCGT
GCAGTTCGGCCCGTTGGTTGGTCAAGTCCTGGTCGTCGGTGCTGACGCGGGCATAGCCCAGCAGGCCAGC
GGCGGCGCTCTTGTTCATGGCGTAATGTCTCCGGTTCTAGTCGCAAGTATTCTACTTTATGCGACTAAAA
CACGCGACAAGAAAACGCCAGGAAAAGGGCAGGGCGGCAGCCTGTCGCGTAACTTAGGACTTGTGCGACA
TGTCGTTTTCAGAAGACGGCTGCACTGAACGTCAGAAGCCGACTGCACTATAGCAGCGGAGGGGTTGGAT
CAAAGTACTTTAAAGTACTTTAAAGTACTTTAAAGTACTTTGATCCCGAGGGGAACCCTGTGGTTGGCAT
GCACATACAAATGGACGAACGGATAAACCTTTTCACGCCCTTTTAAATATCCGATTATTCTAATAAACGC
TCTTTTCTCTTAGGTTTACCCGCCAATATATCCTGTCAAACACTGATAGTTTAAACTGAAGGCGGGAAAC
GACAATCTGATCCAAGCTCAAGCTAAGCTTGAGCTCTCCCATATGGTCGACTAGAGCCAAGCTGATCTCC
TTTGCCCCGGAGATCACCATGGACGACTTTCTCTATCTCTACGATCTAGGAAGAAAGTTCGACGGAGAAG
GTGACGATACCATGTTCACCACCGATAATGAGAAGATTAGCCTCTTCAATTTCAGAAAGAATGCTGACCC
ACAGATGGTTAGAGAGGCCTACGCGGCAGGTCTCATCAAGACGATCTACCCGAGTAATAATCTCCAGGAG
ATCAAATACCTTCCCAAGAAGGTTAAAGATGCAGTCAAAAGATTCAGGACTAACTGCATCAAGAACACAG
AGAAAGATATATTTCTCAAGATCAGAAGTACTATTCCAGTATGGACGATTCAAGGCTTGCTTCATAAACC
AAGGCAAGTAATAGAGATTGGAGTCTCTAAGAAAGTAGTTCCTACTGAATCAAAGGCCATGGAGTCAAAA
ATTCAGATCGAGGATCTAACAGAACTCGCCGTGAAGACTGGCGAACAGTTCATACAGAGTCTTTTACGAC
TCAATGACAAGAAGAAAATCTTCGTCAACATGGTGGAGCACGACACTCTCGTCTACTCCAAGAATATCAA
AGATACAGTCTCAGAAGACCAAAGGGCTAT
Features (pLannotate 1.2.2; 25 found; start..end, strand, type, name):
      1..345     +  promoter       CaMV 35S promoter: strong constitutive promoter from cauliflower mosaic virus
    298..344     +  promoter       minimal CaMV 35S promoter: minimal 35S promoter from cauliflower mosaic virus
    377..402     +  misc_feature   TMV Ω (fragment): translational enhancer from the tobacco mosaic virus 5'-leader sequence (Gallie et al., 1988)
    445..469     +  protein_bind   attB1: mutant version of attB; recombination site for the Gateway® BP reaction BP Clonase™
    472..1188    +  CDS            EGFP: EGFP is a basic (constitutively fluorescent) green fluorescent protein published in 1996, derived from Aequorea victoria. It is reported to be a rapidly-maturing weak dimer with moderate acid sensitivity.
   2123..2147    -  protein_bind   attB2: mutant version of attB; recombination site for the Gateway® BP reaction BP Clonase™
   2218..2377    +  polyA_signal   CaMV poly(A) signal (fragment): cauliflower mosaic virus polyadenylation signal
   2404..2426    -  misc_feature   MCS (fragment): pUC18/19 multiple cloning site
   2519..2698    +  promoter       NOS promoter: nopaline synthase promoter
   2734..3756    +  CDS            hph: KHYB_ECOLX - Experimental evidence at protein level: Swiss-Prot protein existence level 1. The aminoglycoside phosphotransferases achieve inactivation of their antibiotic substrates by phosphorylation. Only phosphorylates hygromycin and closely related compounds such as demethyl analogs and destomycin. From Escherichia coli.
   3777..3941    +  CDS            yokD (fragment): YOKD_BACSU - Experimental evidence at protein level: Swiss-Prot protein existence level 1. May contribute to antibiotic resistance. From Bacillus subtilis (strain 168).
   3957..4209    +  terminator     NOS terminator: nopaline synthase terminator and poly(A) signal
   4302..4326    -  misc_feature   LB T-DNA repeat: left border repeat from nopaline C58 T-DNA
   4585..4608    +  promoter       Pc promoter (fragment): intI1 (promoter lies within the coding sequence); class 1 integron promoter
   4784..4840    +  CDS            GmR (fragment): gentamycin acetyltransferase; aacC1; confers resistance to gentamycin
   4851..5638    +  CDS            SmR (fragment): aminoglycoside adenylyltransferase (Murphy, 1985); aadA; confers resistance to spectinomycin and streptomycin
   5884..6472    +  rep_origin     ori: high-copy-number ColE1/pMB1/pBR322/pUC origin of replication
   6658..6798    -  misc_feature   bom: basis of mobility region from pBR322
   6900..6939    -  CDS            rop (fragment): Rop protein, which maintains plasmids at low copy number; rop
   7142..7336    -  rep_origin     pVS1 oriV: origin of replication for the Pseudomonas plasmid pVS1 (Heeb et al., 2000)
   7402..8475    -  CDS            pVS1 RepA: replication protein from the Pseudomonas plasmid pVS1 (Heeb et al., 2000)
   8904..9533    -  CDS            pVS1 StaA: stability protein from the Pseudomonas plasmid pVS1 (Heeb et al., 2000)
  10093..10494   -  CDS            Y4CG_SINFN (fragment): Protein inferred from homology: Swiss-Prot protein existence level 3. From Sinorhizobium fredii (strain NBRC 101917 / NGR234).
  10864..10888   -  misc_feature   RB T-DNA repeat: right border repeat from nopaline C58 T-DNA
  10937..11578   +  CDS            IBMP_CAMVB (fragment): Experimental evidence at protein level: Swiss-Prot protein existence level 1. Enhances the ribosomal termination-reinitiation event leading to the translation of major open reading frames on the polycistronic viral RNAs. From Cauliflower mosaic virus (strain Bari 1) (CaMV).
