[The description below was written by a language model from this plasmid's Addgene catalogue record and pLannotate feature annotations shown in this document.]
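Description:
MLKP2del4 is a plant expression construct built on the Gateway-compatible binary T-DNA vector pH7WG2. It carries the maize (Zea mays) gene MLKP2, which encodes a component of the nuclear envelope LINC complex, as a variant lacking its terminal four amino acid residues. The backbone has the usual features of an Agrobacterium binary vector. A ColE1/pBR322-type origin with a bom site supports replication in E. coli, and the pVS1 oriV with its RepA and StaA genes supports replication and stable maintenance in Agrobacterium. An aadA (SmR) gene provides spectinomycin/streptomycin selection in bacteria. The catalogue lists the plasmid as low copy.

The nopaline-type right and left T-DNA borders enclose two cassettes. In the first, the CaMV 35S promoter, followed by a fragment of the TMV Ω translational enhancer, drives the insert, which was recombined in by Gateway cloning and is flanked by attB1 and attB2 sites. The open reading frame begins with EGFP. According to the catalogue, EGFP forms part of an N-terminal eGFP-FLAG-HA tag fused to MLKP2. The feature table annotates only EGFP, so the FLAG, HA and MLKP2 segments presumably occupy the unannotated stretch before attB2. A CaMV polyadenylation signal ends the transcript. The second cassette places the hygromycin phosphotransferase gene (hph) between the NOS promoter and the NOS terminator, allowing hygromycin selection of transformed plant cells.

The stated purpose is expression of a fluorescent plant LINC fusion protein for cell biology. The record does not state what the four-residue terminal deletion is meant to test. One likely use is comparing the truncated protein's localisation with that of the full-length fusion.
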