Addgene plasmid #130837: MLKP2del4
Purpose: Expression of plant LINC fluorescent fusion protein for cell biology
Depositing lab: Hank Bass. Depositing organization: Florida State University, Tallahassee. Publication: Identification and characterization of genes encoding the nuclear envelope LINC complex in the monocot species Zea mays. Gumber HK, McKenna JF, Estrada AL, Tolmie AF, Graumann K, Bass HW. J Cell Sci. 2019 Feb 11;132(3). pii: jcs.221390. doi: 10.1242/jcs.221390. PubMed 30659121.
Backbone
  Vector backbone: pH7WG2
  Vector type: Plant Expression
Growth in bacteria
  Bacterial resistance: Spectinomycin, 50 μg/mL
  Growth temperature: 37°C
  Growth strain: DH5alpha
  Copy number: Low Copy
Gene/Insert
  Gene/Insert name: MLKP2
  Species: Zea mays (maize)
  Mutation: Deletion of terminal four amino acid residues
  Promoter: CaMV 35S
  Tag / fusion protein: eGFP-FLAG-HA (N terminal on insert)
  Cloning method: Gateway Cloning
  Sequencing primers: 5′ ATGGTCTCCAAGGGGGAGG; 3′ TGCGGACTCTAGCATGGCCG
Terms and licenses: Academic/Nonprofit Terms; Industry Terms
How to cite: MLKP2del4 was a gift from Hank Bass (Addgene plasmid # 130837 ; http://n2t.net/addgene:130837 ; RRID:Addgene_130837)
